>Addgene plasmid #174533 | pKSB- 3xP3-mTurqSV40 GGGG AAGA | addgene full sequence | sequence record 343227 | Addgene NGS Result
CTAAATTGTAAGCGTTAATATTTTGTTAAAATTCGCGTTAAATTTTTGTTAAATCAGCTCATTTTTTAAC
CAATAGGCCGAAATCGGCAAAATCCCTTATAAATCAAAAGAATAGACCGAGATAGGGT
[37 nt withheld, positions 129-165]
AAAGAACGTGGACTCCAACGTCAAAGG
[49 nt withheld, positions 193-241]
T
[91 nt withheld, positions 243-333]
G
[124 nt withheld, positions 335-458]
CCCATTCGCCATTCAGGCTGCGCAACTGTTGGGAAGGGCGATCGGTGCGGGCCTCTTCGCTATTACGCCA
GCTGGCGAAAGGGGGATGTGCTGCAAGGCGATTAAGTTGGGTAACGCCAGGGTTTTCCCAGTCACGACGT
TGTAAAACGACGGCCAGTGAATTGTAATACGACTCACTATAGGGCGAATTGGAGCTCCACCGCGGTGGCG
GCCGCTCTAGAACTAGTGGATCCCCCGGGCTGCAGGAATTCGATGGTCTCTGGGGATCTAATTCAATTAG
AGACTAATTCAATTAGAGCTAATTCAATTAGGATCCAAGCTTATCGATTTCGAACCCTCGACCGCCGGAG
TATAAATAGAGGCGCTTCGTCTACGGAGCGACAATTCAATTCAAACAAGCAAAGTGAACACGTCGCTAAG
CGAAAGCTAAGCAAATAAACAAGCGCAGCTGAACAAGCTAAACAATCGGGGTACCGCTAGAGTCGACGGT
ACCGCGGGCCCGGGATCCACCGGTCGCCACCATGGTGAGCAAGGGCGAGGAGCTGTTCACCGGGGTGGTG
CCCATCCTGGTCGAGCTGGACGGCGACGTAAACGGCCACAAGTTCAGCGTGTCCGGCGAGGGCGAGGGCG
ATGCCACCTACGGCAAGCTGACCCTGAAGTTCATCTGCACCACCGGCAAGCTGCCCGTGCCCTGGCCCAC
CCTCGTGACCACCCTGTCCTGGGGCGTGCAGTGCTTCGCCCGCTACCCCGACCACATGAAGCAGCACGAC
TTCTTCAAGTCCGCCATGCCCGAAGGCTACGTCCAGGAGCGCACCATCTTCTTCAAGGACGACGGCAACT
ACAAGACCCGCGCCGAGGTGAAGTTCGAGGGCGACACCCTGGTGAACCGCATCGAGCTGAAGGGCATCGA
CTTCAAGGAGGACGGCAACATCCTGGGGCACAAGCTGGAGTACAACTACTTTAGCGACAACGTCTATATC
ACCGCCGACAAGCAGAAGAACGGCATCAAGGCCAACTTCAAGATCCGCCACAACATCGAGGACGGCGGCG
TGCAGCTCGCCGACCACTACCAGCAGAACACCCCCATCGGCGACGGCCCCGTGCTGCTGCCCGACAACCA
CTACCTGAGCACCCAGTCCAAGCTGAGCAAAGACCCCAACGAGAAGCGCGATCACATGGTCCTGCTGGAG
TTCGTGACCGCCGCCGGGATCACTCTCGGCATGGACGAGCTGTACAAGTCCGGATGATAGATCTGACGGG
TGATCAAATCAGCCATACCACATTTGTAGAGGTTTTACTTGCTTTAAAAAACCTCCCACACCTCCCCCTG
AACCTGAAACATAAAATGAATGCAATTGTTGTTGTTAACTTGTTTATTGCAGCTTATAATGGTTACAAAT
AAAGCAATAGCATCACAAATTTCACAAATAAAGCATTTTTTTCACTGCATTCTAGTTGTGGTTTGTCCAA
ACTCATCAATGTATCTTAAAGATGAGACCATCAAGCTTATCGATACCGTCGACCTCGAGGGGGGGCCCGG
TACCAGCTTTTGTTCCCTTTAGTGAGGGTTAATTTCGAGCTTGGCGTAATCATGGTCATAGCTGTTTCCT
GTGTGAAATTGTTATCCGCTCACAATTCCACACAACATACGAGCCGGAAGCATAAAGTGTAAAGCCTGGG
GTGCCTAATGAGTGAGCTAACTCACATTAATTGCGTTGCGCTCACTGCCCGCTTTCCAGTCGGGAAACCT
GTCGTGCCAGCTGCATTAATGAATCGGCCAACGCGCGGGGAGAGGCGGTTTGCGTATTGGGCGCTCTTCC
GCTTCCTCGCTCACTGACTCGCTGCGCTCGGTCGTTCGGCTGCGGCGAGCGGTATCAGCTCACTCAAAGG
CGGTAATACGGTTATCCACAGAATCAGGGGATAACGCAGGAAAGAACATGTGAGCAAAAGGCCAGCAAAA
GGCCAGGAACCGTAAAAAGGCCGCGTTGCTGGCGTTTTTCCATAGGCTCCGCCCCCCTGACGAGCATCAC
AAAAATCGACGCTCAAGTCAGAGGTGGCGAAACCCGACAGGACTATAAAGATACCAGGCGTTTCCCCCTG
GAAGCTCCCTCGTGCGCTCTCCTGTTCCGACCCTGCCGCTTACCGGATACCTGTCCGCCTTTCTCCCTTC
GGGAAGCGTGGCGCTTTCTCATAGCTCACGCTGTAGGTATCTCAGTTCGGTGTAGGTCGTTCGCTCCAAG
CTGGGCTGTGTGCACGAACCCCCCGTTCAGCCCGACCGCTGCGCCTTATCCGGTAACTATCGTCTTGAGT
CCAACCCGGTAAGACACGACTTATCGCCACTGGCAGCAGCCACTGGTAACAGGATTAGCAGAGCGAGGTA
TGTAGGCGGTGCTACAGAGTTCTTGAAGTGGTGGCCTAACTACGGCTACACTAGAAGAACAGTATTTGGT
ATCTGCGCTCTGCTGAAGCCAGTTACCTTCGGAAAAAGAGTTGGTAGCTCTTGATCCGGCAAACAAACCA
CCGCTGGTAGCGGTGGTTTTTTTGTTTGCAAGCAGCAGATTACGCGCAGAAAAAAAGGATCTCAAGAAGA
TCCTTTGATCTTTTCTACGGGGTCTGACGCTCAGTGGAACGAAAACTCACGTTAAGGGATTTTGGTCATG
AGATTATCAAAAAGGATCTTCACCTAGATCCTTTTAAATTAAAAATGAAGTTTTAAATCAATCTAAAGTA
TATATGAGTAAACTTGGTCTGACAGTTACCAATGCTTAATCAGTGAGGCACCTATCTCAGCGATCTGTCT
ATTTCGTTCATCCATAGTTGCCTGACTCCCCGTCGTGTAGATAACTACGATACGGGAGGGCTTACCATCT
GGCCCCAGTGCTGCAATGATACCGCGAGATCCACGCTCACCGGCTCCAGATTTATCAGCAATAAACCAGC
CAGCCGGAAGGGCCGAGCGCAGAAGTGGTCCTGCAACTTTATCCGCCTCCATCCAGTCTATTAATTGTTG
CCGGGAAGCTAGAGTAAGTAGTTCGCCAGTTAATAGTTTGCGCAACGTTGTTGCCATTGCTACAGGCATC
GTGGTGTCACGCTCGTCGTTTGGTATGGCTTCATTCAGCTCCGGTTCCCAACGATCAAGGCGAGTTACAT
GATCCCCCATGTTGTGCAAAAAAGCGGTTAGCTCCTTCGGTCCTCCGATCGTTGTCAGAAGTAAGTTGGC
CGCAGTGTTATCACTCATGGTTATGGCAGCACTGCATAATTCTCTTACTGTCATGCCATCCGTAAGATGC
TTTTCTGTGACTGGTGAGTACTCAACCAAGTCATTCTGAGAATAGTGTATGCGGCGACCGAGTTGCTCTT
GCCCGGCGTCAATACGGGATAATACCGCGCCACATAGCAGAACTTTAAAAGTGCTCATCATTGGAAAACG
TTCTTCGGGGCGAAAACTCTCAAGGATCTTACCGCTGTTGAGATCCAGTTCGATGTAACCCACTCGTGCA
CCCAACTGATCTTCAGCATCTTTTACTTTCACCAGCGTTTCTGGGTGAGCAAAAACAGGAAGGCAAAATG
CCGCAAAAAAGGGAATAAGGGCGACACGGAAATGTTGAATACTCATACTCTTCCTTTTTCAATATTATTG
AAGCATTTATCAGGGTTATTGTCTCATGAGCGGATACATATTTGAATGTATTTAGAAAAATAAACAAATA
GGGGTTCCGCGCACATTTCCCCGAAAAGTGCCAC
Features (pLannotate 1.2.2; 18 found; start..end, strand, type, name):
     30..458     -  rep_origin     f1 ori (sequence partly withheld): f1 bacteriophage origin of replication; arrow indicates direction of (+) strand synthesis
    463..620     -  CDS            lacZα (fragment): LacZα fragment of β-galactosidase; lacZ fragment
    623..641     +  promoter       T7 promoter: promoter for bacteriophage T7 RNA polymerase
    650..712     +  misc_feature   MCS (fragment): pBluescript multiple cloning site
    803..925     +  promoter       hsp70 promoter (fragment): Drosophila melanogaster hsp70Bb promoter
    939..972     +  misc_feature   MCS (fragment): multiple cloning site
    980..1696    +  CDS            mTurquoise2: mTurquoise2 is a basic (constitutively fluorescent) cyan fluorescent protein published in 2012, derived from Aequorea victoria. It is reported to be a rapidly-maturing monomer with very low acid sensitivity.
   1725..1802    +  CDS            large T antigen (fragment): large T antigen from SV40 (simian virus 40)
   1825..1946    +  polyA_signal   SV40 poly(A) signal: SV40 polyadenylation signal
   1958..2002    +  misc_feature   MCS (fragment): pBluescript multiple cloning site
   2014..2032    -  promoter       T3 promoter: promoter for bacteriophage T3 RNA polymerase
   2077..2093    -  protein_bind   lac operator: The lac repressor binds to the lac operator to inhibit transcription in E. coli. This inhibition can be relieved by adding lactose or isopropyl-β-D-thiogalactopyranoside (IPTG). lac repressor encoded by lacI
   2101..2131    -  promoter       lac promoter: promoter for the E. coli lac operon
   2146..2167    -  protein_bind   CAP binding site: CAP binding activates transcription in the presence of cAMP. E. coli catabolite activator protein
   2180..2272    -  CDS            lacI (fragment): lac repressor; lacI; The lac repressor binds to the lac operator to inhibit transcription in E. coli. This inhibition can be relieved by adding lactose or isopropyl-β-D-thiogalactopyranoside (IPTG).
   2455..3043    -  rep_origin     ori: high-copy-number ColE1/pMB1/pBR322/pUC origin of replication
   3214..4074    -  CDS            AmpR: β-lactamase; bla; confers resistance to ampicillin, carbenicillin, and related antibiotics
   4075..4179    -  promoter       AmpR promoter: bla
