[The description below was written by a language model from this plasmid's Addgene catalogue record and pLannotate feature annotations shown in this document.]
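Description:
pKSB- 3xP3-mTurqSV40 GGGG AAGA is a small (about 4.2 kb) high-copy cloning plasmid built on the pBluescript-type backbone pKSB-. It serves as a donor module carrying a fluorescent transgenesis marker for gene knock-in work in mosquitoes. It is propagated in E. coli through a ColE1/pUC-type origin and selected with ampicillin via the β-lactamase gene and its native promoter. The backbone also retains an f1 phage origin, the lac promoter/operator region with a lacZα fragment interrupted by the insert, and T7 and T3 promoters flanking the remnants of the multiple cloning site. M13 forward and reverse primer sites are listed for sequencing across the insert.

The roughly 1.2 kb synthetic insert is a self-contained marker cassette. The catalogue gives its promoter as 3xP3, an artificial promoter made of multimerised Pax6 binding sites placed upstream of a minimal core promoter. The annotation detects only that core as a Drosophila hsp70 promoter fragment, and the P3 repeats themselves are not annotated. 3xP3 drives expression in the eyes and parts of the nervous system in a wide range of insects. Here it controls the cyan fluorescent protein mTurquoise2, followed by an SV40 3′ region (a short large T antigen fragment and the SV40 polyadenylation signal) for transcript termination.

The insert is described as a BsaI cassette, and the "GGGG AAGA" in the name most likely denotes the four-base overhangs produced on BsaI release, although the record does not say so explicitly. This would allow directional Golden Gate-style assembly of the marker into knock-in or transgenesis constructs, so that modified mosquitoes can be identified by cyan fluorescence.
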