Addgene plasmid #174533: pKSB- 3xP3-mTurqSV40 GGGG AAGA
Purpose: 3xP3-mTurquoise fluorescence marker cassette for gene knock-in in mosquitoes
Depositing lab: Eric Marois. Depositing organization: CNRS UPR 9022, INSERM U1257, Réponse immunitaire chez le moustique anophèle vecteur du paludisme.
Backbone
  Vector backbone: pKSB-
  Backbone size w/o insert (bp): 2961
  Total vector size (bp): 4200
  Vector type: Insect Expression
Growth in bacteria
  Bacterial resistance: Ampicillin, 100 μg/mL
  Growth temperature: 37°C
  Growth strain: DH5alpha
  Copy number: High Copy
Gene/Insert
  Gene/Insert name: 3xP3-mTurquoise BsaI cassette
  Species: Synthetic
  Insert size (bp): 1245
  Promoter: 3xP3
  Cloning method: Ligation Independent Cloning
  Sequencing primers: 5′ M13F; 3′ M13R
Terms and licenses: Academic/Nonprofit Terms; Industry Terms: Not Available to Industry
How to cite: pKSB- 3xP3-mTurqSV40 GGGG AAGA was a gift from Eric Marois (Addgene plasmid # 174533 ; http://n2t.net/addgene:174533 ; RRID:Addgene_174533)
